Addgene plasmid #203942: pC0.437
Purpose: Up Flank. Neutral site. Up flanking sequence of intergenic region (NS1) between FEK30_11550 and FEK30_11555 in Synechococcus sp. PCC 11901.
Depositing lab: Alistair McCormick. Depositing organization: University of Edinburgh. Publication: A toolbox to engineer the highly productive cyanobacterium Synechococcus sp. PCC 11901. Victoria AJ, Selao TT, Moreno-Cabezuelo JA, Mills LA, Gale GAR, Lea-Smith DJ, McCormick AJ. Plant Physiol. 2024 May 7:kiae261. doi: 10.1093/plphys/kiae261. PubMed 38713768.
Backbone
  Vector backbone: n/a
  Vector type: Synthetic Biology
Growth in bacteria
  Bacterial resistance: Spectinomycin, 50 μg/mL
  Growth temperature: 37°C
  Growth strain: DH5alpha
  Copy number: High Copy
Gene/Insert
  Gene/Insert name: NS1 UP
  Species: Synechococcus sp. PCC 11901
  Cloning method: Restriction Enzyme; 5′ cloning site unknown (unknown if destroyed)
Terms and licenses: Academic/Nonprofit Terms; Industry Terms: Not Available to Industry
Depositor comments: 11901 toolkit compatible with CyanoGate Kit
How to cite: pC0.437 was a gift from Alistair McCormick (Addgene plasmid # 203942 ; http://n2t.net/addgene:203942 ; RRID:Addgene_203942)
