[The description below was written by a language model from this plasmid's Addgene catalogue record and pLannotate feature annotations shown in this document.]
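Description:
pC0.437 is a small (about 2.8 kb) synthetic-biology part plasmid from a toolkit for engineering the fast-growing cyanobacterium Synechococcus sp. PCC 11901, described by the depositor as compatible with the CyanoGate modular cloning kit. The record does not name the backbone. The annotated features show a high-copy ColE1/pUC-type origin for propagation in E. coli and an aadA gene conferring spectinomycin (and streptomycin) resistance, preceded by a bla (AmpR) promoter that presumably drives its expression. The short integrase, gentamicin acetyltransferase and lacI fragments flagged by the annotation software are most likely remnants of the integron-derived resistance cassette and of the cloning region, not functional genes.

The payload is "NS1 UP", the upstream flanking sequence of a neutral site (NS1) located in the intergenic region between FEK30_11550 and FEK30_11555 of the PCC 11901 genome. The automated feature table does not annotate this insert, which is expected for a native cyanobacterial sequence. It presumably occupies the unannotated part of the plasmid, but its exact coordinates and length are not given. The insert carries no promoter, reporter or tag of its own according to the record.

As an "up flank" part, it is meant to be combined with a matching downstream flank and intervening expression and selection cassettes to build a vector that cannot replicate in the cyanobacterium. Homologous recombination at the two flanks then inserts the cargo into the chromosome at NS1, a locus chosen so that integration should not disrupt native genes. The specific cloning sites used for assembly are not stated in the record.
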