Features (pLannotate 1.2.2; 6 found; start..end, strand, type, name):
    110..214     +  promoter       AmpR promoter: bla
    205..285     -  CDS            int (fragment): INT2_ECOLX - Protein inferred from homology: Swiss-Prot protein existence level 3. Putative integrase believed to be involved in the insertion of antibiotic resistance genes into plasmids and transposons. From Escherichia coli.
    373..429     +  CDS            GmR (fragment): gentamycin acetyltransferase; aacC1; confers resistance to gentamycin
    436..1224    +  CDS            aadA: S3AD_ECOLX - Experimental evidence at protein level: Swiss-Prot protein existence level 1. Mediates bacterial resistance to the antibiotics streptomycin and spectinomycin. From Escherichia coli.
   1398..1986    +  rep_origin     ori: high-copy-number ColE1/pMB1/pBR322/pUC origin of replication
   2169..2218    +  CDS            lacI (fragment): lac repressor; lacI; The lac repressor binds to the lac operator to inhibit transcription in E. coli. This inhibition can be relieved by adding lactose or isopropyl-β-D-thiogalactopyranoside (IPTG).
>Addgene plasmid #203942 | pC0.437 | addgene full sequence | sequence record 406809 | Addgene NGS Result
GTGGCTCTTCAGTGGACGAAAGGGCCTCGTGATACGCCTATTTTTATAGGTTAATGTCATGATAATAATG
GTTTCTTAGACGTCAGGTGGCACTTTTCGGGGAAATGTGCGCGGAACCCCTATTTGTTTATTTTTCTAAA
TACATTCAAATATGTATCCGCTCATGAGACAATAACCCTGATAAATGCTTCAATAATATTGAAAAAGGAA
GAGTATGCGCTCACGCAACTGGTCCAGAACCTTGACCGAACGCAGCGGTGGTAACGGCGCAGTGGCGGTT
TTCATGGCTTGTTATGACTGTTTTTTTTTGGGGTACAGTCTATGCCTCGGGCATCCAAGCAGCAAGCGCG
TTACGCCGTGGGTCGATGTTTGATGTTATGGAGCAGCAACGATGTTACGCAGCAGGGCAGTCGCCCTAAA
ACAAAGTTAAACATCATGAGGGAAGCGGTGATCGCCGAAGTATCGACTCAACTATCAGAGGTAGTTGGCG
TCATCGAGCGCCATCTCGAACCGACGTTGCTGGCCGTACATTTGTACGGCTCCGCAGTGGATGGCGGCCT
GAAGCCACACAGCGATATTGATTTGCTGGTTACGGTGACCGTAAGGCTTGATGAAACAACGCGGCGAGCT
TTGATCAACGACCTTTTGGAAACTTCGGCTTCCCCTGGAGAGAGCGAGATTCTCCGCGCTGTAGAAGTCA
CCATTGTTGTGCACGACGACATCATTCCGTGGCGTTATCCAGCTAAGCGCGAACTGCAATTTGGAGAATG
GCAGCGCAATGACATTCTTGCAGGTATCTTCGAGCCAGCCACGATCGACATTGATCTGGCTATCTTGCTG
ACAAAAGCAAGAGAACATAGCGTTGCCTTGGTAGGTCCAGCGGCGGAGGAACTCTTTGATCCGGTTCCTG
AACAGGATCTATTTGAGGCGCTAAATGAAACCTTAACGCTATGGAACTCGCCGCCCGACTGGGCTGGCGA
TGAGCGAAATGTAGTGCTTACGTTGTCCCGCATTTGGTACAGCGCAGTAACCGGCAAAATCGCGCCGAAG
GATGTCGCTGCCGACTGGGCAATGGAGCGCCTGCCGGCCCAGTATCAGCCCGTCATACTTGAAGCTAGAC
AGGCTTATCTTGGACAAGAAGAAGATCGCTTGGCCTCGCGCGCAGATCAGTTGGAAGAATTTGTCCATTA
CGTAAAAGGCGAGATCACCAAGGTAGTCGGCAAATAACTGTCAGACCAAGTTTACTCATATATACTTTAG
ATTGATTTAAAACTTCATTTTTAATTTAAAAGGATCTAGGTGAAGATCCTTTTTGATAATCTCATGACCA
AAATCCCTTAACGTGAGTTTTCGTTCCACTGAGCGTCAGACCCCGTAGAAAAGATCAAAGGATCTTCTTG
AGATCCTTTTTTTCTGCGCGTAATCTGCTGCTTGCAAACAAAAAAACCACCGCTACCAGCGGTGGTTTGT
TTGCCGGATCAAGAGCTACCAACTCTTTTTCCGAAGGTAACTGGCTTCAGCAGAGCGCAGATACCAAATA
CTGTTCTTCTAGTGTAGCCGTAGTTAGGCCACCACTTCAAGAACTCTGTAGCACCGCCTACATACCTCGC
TCTGCTAATCCTGTTACCAGTGGCTGCTGCCAGTGGCGATAAGTCGTGTCTTACCGGGTTGGACTCAAGA
CGATAGTTACCGGATAAGGCGCAGCGGTCGGGCTGAACGGGGGGTTCGTGCACACAGCCCAGCTTGGAGC
GAACGACCTACACCGAACTGAGATACCTACAGCGTGAGCTATGAGAAAGCGCCACGCTTCCCGAAGGGAG
AAAGGCGGACAGGTATCCGGTAAGCGGCAGGGTCGGAACAGGAGAGCGCACGAGGGAGCTTCCAGGGGGA
AACGCCTGGTATCTTTATAGTCCTGTCGGGTTTCGCCACCTCTGACTTGAGCGTCGATTTTTGTGATGCT
CGTCAGGGGGGCGGAGCCTATGGAAAAACGCCAGCAACGCGGCCTTTTTACGGTTCCTGGCCTTTTGCTG
GCCTTTTGCTCACATGTTCTTTCCTGCGTTATCCCCTGATTCTGTGGATAACCGTATTACCGCCTTTGAG
TGAGCTGATACCGCTCGCCGCAGCCGAACGACCGAGCGCAGCGAGTCAGTGAGCGAGGAAGCGGAAGAGC
GCCCAATACGCAAACCGCCTCTCCCCGCGCGTTGGCCGATTCATTAATCACTCTGTGGTCTCAGGAGTTT
TGTATGCATGCGATCGAAGAAACAAGCAAAATTGGTTGTGGCAAGATTACAATCAAAAATGTTGTTGATG
CCGAATCTCAATATTCCTTGAATAGAACACAGGCACTTGCAGATGAGTGGAAGTATCTATATCCTGATTT
GGATTCTCTCGTTAAGCTTTTAATAAAAATTGCAAAAAACACTGGAAACCTTGAAGATATTTCTCCGAAA
AAACTTAAAGAAATTTTAATCGAGGCAAAAGAGAGAATTTTAACTACGCCTGAGCCTAATCATTTTTATG
AAAATATTAAGTGGCTGGGTTCATATTTTCCTGACGATAATAGTCCTGGTGAAATTGTTAATAGATTATT
TAAGTTAGGTATTATTGGGTATAAGCAACTTTCAGATAGTAGATATATTTTTTCGTATGAATTAGATAAA
CTACCAGACATCGATGAAAGTACATATTTTACTTTTCATCCAATGTTTGAAAAACTATCTACAAGTGAAC
TAGCATTTGGAGACAGAAATCCTTGGGAATAAAATGTGAGACCACGAA
